>Addgene plasmid #157466 | pD649-HAsp-PAPLN(Trunc2)-COMP5AP-AviTag-9xHis | depositor full sequence | sequence record 304041 | Full Sequence
TTTCAATATTATTGAAGCATTTATCAGGGTTATTGTCTCATGAGCGGATACATATTTGAATGTATTTAGA
AAAATAAACAAATAGGGGTCAGTGTTACAACCAATTAACCAATTCTGAACATTATCGCGAGCCCATTTAT
ACCTGAATATGGCTCATAACACCCCTTGCTCATGACCAAAATCCCTTAACGTGAGTTACGCGCGCGTCGT
TCCACTGAGCGTCAGACCCCGTAGAAAAGATCAAAGGATCTTCTTGAGATCCTTTTTTTCTGCGCGTAAT
CTGCTGCTTGCAAACAAAAAAACCACCGCTACCAGCGGTGGTTTGTTTGCCGGATCAAGAGCTACCAACT
CTTTTTCCGAAGGTAACTGGCTTCAGCAGAGCGCAGATACCAAATACTGTTCTTCTAGTGTAGCCGTAGT
TAGCCCACCACTTCAAGAACTCTGTAGCACCGCCTACATACCTCGCTCTGCTAATCCTGTTACCAGTGGC
TGCTGCCAGTGGCGATAAGTCGTGTCTTACCGGGTTGGACTCAAGACGATAGTTACCGGATAAGGCGCAG
CGGTCGGGCTGAACGGGGGGTTCGTGCACACAGCCCAGCTTGGAGCGAACGACCTACACCGAACTGAGAT
ACCTACAGCGTGAGCTATGAGAAAGCGCCACGCTTCCCGAAGGGAGAAAGGCGGACAGGTATCCGGTAAG
CGGCAGGGTCGGAACAGGAGAGCGCACGAGGGAGCTTCCAGGGGGAAACGCCTGGTATCTTTATAGTCCT
GTCGGGTTTCGCCACCTCTGACTTGAGCGTCGATTTTTGTGATGCTCGTCAGGGGGGCGGAGCCTATGGA
AAAACGCCAGCAACGCGGCCTTTTTACGGTTCCTGGCCTTTTGCTGGCCTTTTGCTCACATGTTCTTTCC
TGCGTTATCCCCTGATTCTGTGGATAACCGTATTACCGCCTTTGAGTGAGCTGATACCGCTCGCCGCAGC
CGAACGACCGAGCGCAGCGAGTCAGTGAGCGAGGAAGCGGAAGGCGAGAGTAGGGAACTGCCAGGCATCA
AACTAAGCAGAAGGCCCCTGACGGATGGCCTTTTTGCGTTTCTACAAACTCTTTCTGTGTTGTAAAACGA
CGGCCAGTCTTAAGCTCGGGCCCCCTGGGCGGTTCTGATAACGAGTAATCGTTAATCCGCAAATAACGTA
AAAACCCGCTTCGGCGGGTTTTTTTATGGGGGGAGTTTAGGGAAAGAGCATTTGTCAGAATATTTAAGGG
CGCCTGTCACTTTGCTTGATATATGAGAATTATTTAACCTTATAAATGAGAAAAAAGCAACGCACTTTAA
ATAAGATACGTTGCTTTTTCGATTGATGAACACCTATAATTAAACTATTCATCTATTATTTATGATTTTT
TGTATATACAATATTTCTAGTTTGTTAAAGAGAATTAAGAAAATAAATCTCGAAAATAATAAAGGGAAAA
TCAGTTTTTGATATCAAAATTATACATGTCAACGATAATACAAAATATAATACAAACTATAAGATGTTAT
CAGTATTTATTATCATTTAGAATAAATTTTGTGTCGCCCTTAATTGTGAGCGGATAACAATTACGAGCTT
CATGCACAGTGGCGTTGACTCAATATTGGCCATTAGCCATATTATTCATTGGTTATATAGCATAAATCAA
TATTGGCTATTGGCCATTGCATACGTTGTATCTATATCATAATATGTACATTTATATTGGCTCATGTCCA
ATATGACCGCCATGTTGGCATTGATTATTGACTAGTTATTAATAGTAATCAATTACGGGGTCATTAGTTC
ATAGCCCATATATGGAGTTCCGCGTTACATAACTTACGGTAAATGGCCCGCCTGGCTGACCGCCCAACGA
CCCCCGCCCATTGACGTCAATAATGACGTATGTTCCCATAGTAACGCCAATAGGGACTTTCCATTGACGT
CAATGGGTGGAGTATTTACGGTAAACTGCCCACTTGGCAGTACATCAAGTGTATCATATGCCAAGTACGC
CCCCTATTGACGTCAATGACGGTAAATGGCCCGCCTGGCATTATGCCCAGTACATGACCTTATGGGACTT
TCCTACTTGGCAGTACATCTACGTATTAGTCATCGCTATTACCATGGTGATGCGGTTTTGGCAGTACATC
AATGGGCGTGGATAGCGGTTTGACTCACGGGGATTTCCAAGTCTCCACCCCATTGACGTCAATGGGAGTT
TGTTTTGGCACCAAAATCAACGGGACTTTCCAAAATGTCGTAACAACTCCGCCCCATTGACGCAAATGGG
CGGTAGGCGTGTACGGTGGGAGGTCTATATAAGCAGAGCTCGTTTAGTGAACCGTCAGATCGCCTGGAGA
CGCCATCCACGCTGTTTTGACCTCCATAGAAGACACCGGGACCGATCCAGCCTCCGCGGCCGGGAACGGT
GCATTGGAACGCGGATTCCCCGTGCCAAGAGTGACGTAAGTACCGCCTATAGAGTCTATAGGCCCACCCC
CTTGGCTTCGTTAGAACGCGGCTACAATTAATACATAACCTTATGTATCATACACATACGATTTAGGTGA
CACTATAGAATAACATCCACTTTGCCTTTCTCTCCACAGGTGTCCACTCCCAGGTCCAACTGCACCTCGG
TTCTATCGAAAACGCGCCTGCTAGCGCCACCATGAAGACCATCATTGCCCTGAGCTACATCTTCTGCCTG
GTGTTCGCTGCGGCCGCCGCTCCTAAAGTTCGGAGACAGTCTGATACCTGGGGACCTTGGAGTCAGTGGT
CCCCTTGCAGCAGAACATGTGGCGGCGGAGTGTCCTTCAGAGAGAGGCCTTGTTACAGCCAGCGGAGAGA
TGGCGGCAGCTCTTGTGTTGGACCTGCCAGAAGCCACAGAAGCTGCAGAACCGAGAGCTGCCCTGATGGC
GCCAGAGATTTCAGAGCCGAGCAGTGCGCCGAGTTCGATGGCGCTGAATTCCAAGGCAGACGGTACAGAT
GGCTGCCCTACTACAGCGCCCCTAACAAGTGCGAGCTGAACTGCATCCCCAAGGGCGAGAACTTCTACTA
CAAGCACCGGGAAGCCGTGGTGGATGGCACCCCTTGTGAACCTGGCAAGAGGGATGTGTGTGTGGACGGC
AGCTGTAGAGTCGTGGGCTGTGATCACGAGCTGGACAGCAGCAAGCAAGAGGACAAGTGCCTGAGATGCG
GAGGCGACGGCACCACATGTTATCCTGTGGCCGGCACCTTCGACGCCAACGATCTTAGCAGAGGCTACAA
CCAGATCCTGATCGTGCCTATGGGCGCCACCAGCATTCTGATCGATGAAGCCGCTGCCAGCCGGAACTTT
CTGGCCGTGAAAAATGTGCGGGGCGAGTACTACCTGAACGGCCACTGGACAATCGAGGCCGCTAGAGCAC
TTCCTGCCGCCTCTACAATCCTGCACTATGAGAGAGGCGCCGAGGGCGATCTGGCTCCTGAAAGACTTCA
TGCCAGAGGACCCACCAGCGAGCCTCTGGTTATCGAGCTGATCTCCCAAGAGCCTAATCCTGGCGTGCAC
TACGAGTACCATCTGCCTCTGAGAAGGCCCTCTCCTGGCTTCTCTTGGAGCCACGGATCTTGGAGCGATT
GCTCTGCCGAATGTGGCGGAGGACACCAGAGCAGACTGGTGTTCTGCACCATCGACCACGAGGCTTACCC
CGACCACATGTGCCAGAGACAGCCTAGACCTGCCGACAGGCGGAGCTGTAATCTGCACCCTTGTCCTGAG
ACAAAGCGGTGGAAAGCCGGACCTTGGGCTCCTTGTTCTGCCTCTTGCGGCGGAGGATCTCAGTCCAGAA
GCGTGTACTGCATCAGCTCCGATGGCGCCGGAATCCAAGAGGCTGTGGAAGAGGCTGAATGTGCCGGCCT
GCCTGGAAAGCCTCCTGCCATTCAGGCTTGCAACCTGCAGAGATGTGCCGCTTGGAGCCCTGAGCCTTGG
GGCGAATGTTCTGTGTCTTGTGGCGTGGGCGTCAGAAAGCGGAGCGTGACATGCAGAGGCGAGAGAGGAT
CTCTGCTGCACACAGCCGCCTGCAGCCTGGAAGATAGACCTCCTCTGACCGAGCCTTGCGTGCACGAGGA
TTGTCCTCTGCTGTCTGATCAGGCCTGGCACGTTGGAACATGGGGCCTGTGTAGCAAGAGCTGTAGCAGC
GGAACCCGGCGGAGACAAGTGATCTGTGCCATCGGACCTCCAAGCCACTGTGGAAGCCTGCAGCACAGCA
AGCCCGTGGATGTGGAACCTTGCAACACCCAGCCTTGCCATGGCGCGCCGGAAGATCAAGTTGATCCAAG
ATTGATTGATGGCAAGGGCGGATCTCTGGAGGTGCTGTTCCAGGGACCAGGCGGAAGCGGCAATCCCGGC
GGCGATCTGGCCCCCCAGATGCTGCGCGAGCTGCAGGAGACCAATGCCGCCCTGCAGGACGTGCGCGAGC
TGCTGCGCCACCGCGTGAAGGAGATCACCTTCCTGAAGAACACCGTGATGGAGTGCGACGCCTGCGGTAT
GCAGCCCTCTAGAGGCTCCGGCTCCATCATCCCAGTTGAGGAGGAGAACCCGGACTTCTGGAACCGCGAG
GCAGCCGAGGCCCTGGGTGCCGCCAAGAAGCTGCAGCCTGCACAGACAGCCGCCAAGAACCTCATCATCT
TCCTGGGCGATGGGATGGGGGTGTCTACGGTGACAGCTGCCAGGATCCTAAAAGGGCAGAAGAAGGACAA
ACTGGGGCCTGAGATACCCCTGGCCATGGACCGCTTCCCATATGTGGCTCTGTCCAAGACATACAATGTA
GACAAACATGTGCCAGACAGTGGAGCCACAGCCACGGCCTACCTGTGCGGGGTCAAGGGCAACTTCCAGA
CCATTGGCTTGAGTGCAGCCGCCCGCTTTAACCAGTGCAACACGACACGCGGCAACGAGGTCATCTCCGT
GATGAATCGGGCCAAGAAAGCAGGGAAGTCAGTGGGAGTGGTAACCACCACACGAGTGCAGCACGCCTCG
CCAGCCGGCACCTACGCCCACACGGTGAACCGCAACTGGTACTCGGACGCCGACGTGCCTGCCTCGGCCC
GCCAGGAGGGGTGCCAGGACATCGCTACGCAGCTCATCTCCAACATGGACATTGACGTGATCCTAGGTGG
AGGCCGAAAGTACATGTTTCGCATGGGAACCCCAGACCCTGAGTACCCAGATGACTACAGCCAAGGTGGG
ACCAGGCTGGACGGGAAGAATCTGGTGCAGGAATGGCTGGCGAAGCGCCAGGGTGCCCGGTATGTGTGGA
ACCGCACTGAGCTCATGCAGGCTTCCCTGGACCCGTCTGTGACCCATCTCATGGGTCTCTTTGAGCCTGG
AGACATGAAATACGAGATCCACCGAGACTCCACACTGGACCCCTCCCTGATGGAGATGACAGAGGCTGCC
CTGCGCCTGCTGAGCAGGAACCCCCGCGGCTTCTTCCTCTTCGTGGAGGGTGGTCGCATCGACCATGGTC
ATCATGAAAGCAGGGCTTACCGGGCACTGACTGAGACGATCATGTTCGACGACGCCATTGAGAGGGCGGG
CCAGCTCACCAGCGAGGAGGACACGCTGAGCCTCGTCACTGCCGACCACTCCCACGTCTTCTCCTTCGGA
GGCTACCCCCTGCGAGGGAGCTCCATCTTCGGGCTGGCCCCTGGCAAGGCCCGGGACAGGAAGGCCTACA
CGGTCCTCCTATACGGAAACGGTCCAGGCTATGTGCTCAAGGACGGCGCCCGGCCGGATGTTACCGAGAG
CGAGAGCGGGAGCCCCGAGTATCGGCAGCAGTCAGCAGTGCCCCTGGACGAAGAGACCCACGCAGGCGAG
GACGTGGCGGTGTTCGCGCGCGGCCCGCAGGCGCACCTGGTTCACGGCGTGCAGGAGCAGACCTTCATAG
CGCACGTCATGGCCTTCGCCGCCTGCCTGGAGCCCTACACCGCCTGCGACCTGGCGCCCCCCGCCGGCAC
CACCGACGCCGCGCACCCGGGTGGCGGAGGACTGAACGACATCTTCGAGGCTCAGAAAATCGAATGGCAC
GAACATCACCATCACCATCACCATCACCATTAAGGCCGGCCTGTAGTCACTGGCACAACGCGTTACCCGG
TAAGCCAATCGGGTATACACGGTCGTCATACTGCAGACAGGGTTCTTCTACTTTGCAAGATAGTCTTGAG
TAGTAAAATAAATAGATAGAGAAAATCAGCCTCGACTGTGCCTTCTAGTTGCCAGCCATCTGTTGTTTGC
CCCTCCCCCGTGCCTTCCTTGACCCTGGAAGGTGCCACTCCCACTGTCCTTTCCTAATAAAATGAGGAAA
TTGCATCACAACACTCAACCCTATCTCGGTCTATTCTTTTGATTTATAAGGGATTTTGCCGATTTCGGCC
TATTGGTTAAAAAATGAGCTGATTTAACAAAAATTTAACGCGAATTAATTCTGTGGAATGTGTGTCAGTT
AGGGTGTGGAAAGTCCCCAGGCTCCCCAGCAGGCAGAAGTATGCAAAGCATGCATCTCAATTAGTCAGCA
ACCAGGTGTGGAAAGTCCCCAGGCTCCCCAGCAGGCAGAAGTATGCAAAGCATGCATCTCAATTAGTCAG
CAACCATAGTCCCGCCCCTAACTCCGCCCATCCCGCCCCTAACTCCGCCCAGTTCCGCCCATTCTCCGCC
CCATGGCTGACTAATTTTTTTTATTTATGCAGAGGCCGAGGCCGCCTCTGCCTCTGAGCTATTCCAGAAG
TAGTGAGGAGGCTTTTTTGGAGGCCTAGGCTTTTGCAAAAAGCTCCCGGGAGCTTGTATATCCATTTTCG
GATCTGATCAGCACGTGTTGACAATTAATCATCGGCATAGTATATCGGCATAGTATAATACGACAAGGTG
AGGAACTAAACCATGACCGAGTACAAGCCCACGGTGCGCCTCGCCACCCGCGACGACGTCCCCAGGGCCG
TACGCACCCTCGCCGCCGCGTTCGCCGACTACCCCGCCACGCGCCACACCGTCGATCCGGACCGCCACAT
CGAGCGGGTCACCGAGCTGCAAGAACTCTTCCTCACGCGCGTCGGGCTCGACATCGGCAAGGTGTGGGTC
GCGGACGACGGCGCCGCGGTGGCGGTCTGGACCACGCCGGAGAGCGTCGAAGCGGGGGCGGTGTTCGCCG
AGATCGGCCCGCGCATGGCCGAGTTGAGCGGTTCCCGGCTGGCCGCGCAGCAACAGATGGAAGGCCTCCT
GGCGCCGCACCGGCCCAAGGAGCCCGCGTGGTTCCTGGCCACCGTCGGCGTCTCGCCCGACCACCAGGGC
AAGGGTCTGGGCAGCGCCGTCGTGCTCCCCGGAGTGGAGGCGGCCGAGCGCGCCGGGGTGCCCGCCTTCC
TGGAGACATCCGCGCCCCGCAACCTCCCCTTCTACGAGCGGCTCGGCTTCACCGTCACCGCCGACGTCGA
GGTGCCCGAAGGACCGCGCACCTGGTGCATGACCCGCAAGCCCGGTGCCTGACACGTGCTACGAGATTTC
GATTCCACCGCCGCCTTCTATGAAAGGTTGGGCTTCGGAATCGTTTTCCGGGACGCCGGCTGGATGATCC
TCCAGCGCGGGGATCTCATGCTGGAGTTCTTCGCCCACCCCAACTTGTTTATTGCAGCTTATAATGGTTA
CAAATAAAGCAATAGCATCACAAATTTCACAAATAAAGCATTTTTTTCACTGCATTCTAGTTGTGGTTTG
TCCAAACTCATCAATGTATCTTATCATGTCTGTATACCGTCGACCTCTAGCTAGAGCTTGGCGTAATCAT
GGTCATTACCAATGCTTAATCAGTGAGGCACCTATCTCAGCGATCTGTCTATTTCGTTCATCCATAGTTG
CCTGACTCCCCGTCGTGTAGATAACTACGATACGGGAGGGCTTACCATCTGGCCCCAGCGCTGCGATGAT
ACCGCGAGAACCACGCTCACCGGCTCCGGATTTATCAGCAATAAACCAGCCAGCCGGAAGGGCCGAGCGC
AGAAGTGGTCCTGCAACTTTATCCGCCTCCATCCAGTCTATTAATTGTTGCCGGGAAGCTAGAGTAAGTA
GTTCGCCAGTTAATAGTTTGCGCAACGTTGTTGCCATCGCTACAGGCATCGTGGTGTCACGCTCGTCGTT
TGGTATGGCTTCATTCAGCTCCGGTTCCCAACGATCAAGGCGAGTTACATGATCCCCCATGTTGTGCAAA
AAAGCGGTTAGCTCCTTCGGTCCTCCGATCGTTGTCAGAAGTAAGTTGGCCGCAGTGTTATCACTCATGG
TTATGGCAGCACTGCATAATTCTCTTACTGTCATGCCATCCGTAAGATGCTTTTCTGTGACTGGTGAGTA
CTCAACCAAGTCATTCTGAGAATAGTGTATGCGGCGACCGAGTTGCTCTTGCCCGGCGTCAATACGGGAT
AATACCGCGCCACATAGCAGAACTTTAAAAGTGCTCATCATTGGAAAACGTTCTTCGGGGCGAAAACTCT
CAAGGATCTTACCGCTGTTGAGATCCAGTTCGATGTAACCCACTCGTGCACCCAACTGATCTTCAGCATC
TTTTACTTTCACCAGCGTTTCTGGGTGAGCAAAAACAGGAAGGCAAAATGCCGCAAAAAAGGGAATAAGG
GCGACACGGAAATGTTGAATACTCATATTCTTCCTT
Features (pLannotate 1.2.2; 24 found; start..end, strand, type, name):
    119..143     -  CDS            KanR (fragment): aminoglycoside phosphotransferase; aph(3')-Ia; confers resistance to kanamycin
    254..842     +  rep_origin     ori: high-copy-number ColE1/pMB1/pBR322/pUC origin of replication
   1067..1084    +  terminator     rrnB T2 terminator (fragment): transcription terminator T2 from the E. coli rrnB gene
   1109..1128    -  CDS            lacZα (fragment): LacZα fragment of β-galactosidase; lacZ fragment
   1584..1600    +  protein_bind   lac operator: The lac repressor binds to the lac operator to inhibit transcription in E. coli. This inhibition can be relieved by adding lactose or isopropyl-β-D-thiogalactopyranoside (IPTG). lac repressor encoded by lacI
   1843..2146    +  enhancer       CMV enhancer: human cytomegalovirus immediate early enhancer
   2147..2350    +  promoter       CMV promoter: human cytomegalovirus (CMV) immediate early promoter
   2486..2529    +  intron         CMV intron (fragment): modified intron A from human cytomegalovirus
   2581..2599    +  promoter       SP6 promoter: promoter for bacteriophage SP6 RNA polymerase
   2603..2640    +  CDS            IgH signal sequence (fragment): signal sequence from the mouse immunoglobulin heavy chain variable region
   2728..4311    +  CDS            PAPLN (fragment): PPN_HUMAN - Experimental evidence at transcript level: Swiss-Prot protein existence level 2. From Homo sapiens (Human).
   4408..4587    +  CDS            Comp (fragment): COMP_RAT - Experimental evidence at protein level: Swiss-Prot protein existence level 1. May play a role in the structural integrity of cartilage via its interaction with other extracellular matrix proteins such as the collagens and fibronectin. Can mediate the interaction of chondrocytes with the cartilage extracellular matrix through interaction with cell surface integrin receptors. Could play a role in the pathogenesis of osteoarthritis. Potent suppressor of apoptosis in both primary chondrocytes and transformed cells. Suppresses apoptosis by blocking the activation of caspase-3 and by indu
   4575..6027    +  CDS            SEAP (fragment): secreted alkaline phosphatase from human placenta The natural enzyme has a C-terminal transmembrane sequence that is replaced by a GPI anchor.
   6052..6093    +  CDS            AviTag™ (fragment): peptide tag that allows for enzymatic biotinylation
   6097..6120    +  CDS            8xHis: 8xHis affinity tag
   6266..6377    +  polyA_signal   bGH poly(A) signal: bovine growth hormone polyadenylation signal
   6378..6486    +  rep_origin     f1 ori (fragment): f1 bacteriophage origin of replication; arrow indicates direction of (+) strand synthesis
   6500..6829    +  promoter       SV40 promoter: SV40 enhancer and early promoter
   6877..6924    +  promoter       EM7 promoter: synthetic bacterial promoter&nbsp
   6943..7542    +  CDS            PuroR (fragment): puromycin N-acetyltransferase; pac from Streptomyces; confers resistance to puromycin
   7552..7677    +  CDS            ble (fragment): BLE_KLEPN - Experimental evidence at protein level: Swiss-Prot protein existence level 1. Binding protein with a strong affinity to the bleomycin family of antibiotics. Binds to CL990; an antimitotic-antibiotic compound. From Klebsiella pneumoniae.
   7672..7793    +  polyA_signal   SV40 poly(A) signal: SV40 polyadenylation signal
   7846..8706    -  CDS            AmpR: β-lactamase; bla; confers resistance to ampicillin, carbenicillin, and related antibiotics
   8709..89      -  promoter       AmpR promoter (fragment) (across the origin): bla
