[The description below was written by a language model from this plasmid's Addgene catalogue record and pLannotate feature annotations shown in this document.]
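Description:
pD649-HAsp-PAPLN(Trunc2)-COMP5AP-AviTag-9xHis is a mammalian expression plasmid of about 8.7 kb, built on the pD649 backbone. It produces a secreted, tagged fragment of human papilin (PAPLN, also called PPN). In E. coli it is maintained at high copy through a ColE1/pUC-type origin and selected with ampicillin via the bla gene. The feature table also shows an SV40 promoter/EM7 promoter unit driving a puromycin N-acetyltransferase coding sequence with an SV40 poly(A) signal, which could allow puromycin selection in mammalian cells, although the record does not describe that use. Short annotated fragments of KanR, lacZα, ble and the f1 ori appear to be backbone remnants rather than functional parts. The depositor notes that some plasmids in this collection may carry an IS4-like transposase insertion upstream of the CMV promoter; no such element is annotated here.

The expression cassette uses the CMV enhancer and promoter followed by a partial CMV intron A. An SP6 promoter sits just upstream of the coding region and could support in vitro transcription. The name indicates an HA signal peptide, although the annotation software matched this region to an IgH signal sequence fragment. This leader directs secretion of a roughly 1.6 kb partial extracellular region of PAPLN ("Trunc2"), cloned between preserved NotI and AscI sites. Downstream and in frame are a coiled-coil segment of rat cartilage oligomeric matrix protein (COMP), human placental alkaline phosphatase, an AviTag for enzymatic biotinylation and a polyhistidine tag, ending at a bGH poly(A) signal. The COMP domain is a pentamerising coiled coil that raises avidity for weak binding partners, and the phosphatase provides an enzymatic readout. The construct belongs to a collection made for screening extracellular protein–protein interactions among human IgSF cell-surface proteins.
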