Addgene plasmid #157466: pD649-HAsp-PAPLN(Trunc2)-COMP5AP-AviTag-9xHis
Purpose: Mammalian expression of cell-surface protein partial extracellular domain fused to COMP5AP-AviTag-9xHis. Protein is secreted from cells.
Depositing lab: Chris Garcia. Depositing organization: Stanford University. Publication: A Human IgSF Cell-Surface Interactome Reveals a Complex Network of Protein-Protein Interactions. Wojtowicz WM, Vielmetter J, Fernandes RA, Siepe DH, Eastman CL, Chisholm GB, Cox S, Klock H, Anderson PW, Rue SM, Miller JJ, Glaser SM, Bragstad ML, Vance J, Lam AW, Lesley SA, Zinn K, Garcia KC. Cell. 2020 Aug 20;182(4):1027-1043.e17. doi: 10.1016/j.cell.2020.07.025. PubMed 32822567.
Backbone
  Vector backbone: pD649
  Backbone size w/o insert (bp): 7153
  Vector type: Mammalian Expression
Growth in bacteria
  Bacterial resistance: Ampicillin, 100 μg/mL
  Growth temperature: 37°C
  Growth strain: DH5alpha
  Copy number: High Copy
Gene/Insert
  Gene/Insert name: PAPLN (alt name: PPN)
  Species: H. sapiens (human)
  Insert size (bp): 1563
  Entrez Gene: PAPLN (a.k.a. PPN)
  Promoter: CMV/SP6
  Tag / fusion protein: COMP5AP-AviTag-9xHis (C terminal on backbone)
  Cloning method: Restriction Enzyme; 5′ cloning site GCGGCCGC (not destroyed); 3′ cloning site GGCGCGCC (not destroyed)
  Sequencing primers: 5′ ATTTAGGTGACACTATAG; 3′ CGTCGCACTCCATCACGGTG
Resource information
  A portion of this plasmid was derived from a plasmid made by: synthesis by ThermoFisher
Terms and licenses: Academic/Nonprofit Terms; Industry Terms: Not Available to Industry
Depositor comments: Some plasmids in this collection may have an IS4-like element ISVsa5 family transposase upstream of the CMV promoter.
How to cite: pD649-HAsp-PAPLN(Trunc2)-COMP5AP-AviTag-9xHis was a gift from Chris Garcia (Addgene plasmid # 157466 ; http://n2t.net/addgene:157466 ; RRID:Addgene_157466)
