>Addgene plasmid #157466 | pD649-HAsp-PAPLN(Trunc2)-COMP5AP-AviTag-9xHis | depositor partial sequence | sequence record 304042 | insert (extracellular domain truncation)
GCTCCTAAAGTTCGGAGACAGTCTGATACCTGGGGACCTTGGAGTCAGTGGTCCCCTTGCAGCAGAACAT
GTGGCGGCGGAGTGTCCTTCAGAGAGAGGCCTTGTTACAGCCAGCGGAGAGATGGCGGCAGCTCTTGTGT
TGGACCTGCCAGAAGCCACAGAAGCTGCAGAACCGAGAGCTGCCCTGATGGCGCCAGAGATTTCAGAGCC
GAGCAGTGCGCCGAGTTCGATGGCGCTGAATTCCAAGGCAGACGGTACAGATGGCTGCCCTACTACAGCG
CCCCTAACAAGTGCGAGCTGAACTGCATCCCCAAGGGCGAGAACTTCTACTACAAGCACCGGGAAGCCGT
GGTGGATGGCACCCCTTGTGAACCTGGCAAGAGGGATGTGTGTGTGGACGGCAGCTGTAGAGTCGTGGGC
TGTGATCACGAGCTGGACAGCAGCAAGCAAGAGGACAAGTGCCTGAGATGCGGAGGCGACGGCACCACAT
GTTATCCTGTGGCCGGCACCTTCGACGCCAACGATCTTAGCAGAGGCTACAACCAGATCCTGATCGTGCC
TATGGGCGCCACCAGCATTCTGATCGATGAAGCCGCTGCCAGCCGGAACTTTCTGGCCGTGAAAAATGTG
CGGGGCGAGTACTACCTGAACGGCCACTGGACAATCGAGGCCGCTAGAGCACTTCCTGCCGCCTCTACAA
TCCTGCACTATGAGAGAGGCGCCGAGGGCGATCTGGCTCCTGAAAGACTTCATGCCAGAGGACCCACCAG
CGAGCCTCTGGTTATCGAGCTGATCTCCCAAGAGCCTAATCCTGGCGTGCACTACGAGTACCATCTGCCT
CTGAGAAGGCCCTCTCCTGGCTTCTCTTGGAGCCACGGATCTTGGAGCGATTGCTCTGCCGAATGTGGCG
GAGGACACCAGAGCAGACTGGTGTTCTGCACCATCGACCACGAGGCTTACCCCGACCACATGTGCCAGAG
ACAGCCTAGACCTGCCGACAGGCGGAGCTGTAATCTGCACCCTTGTCCTGAGACAAAGCGGTGGAAAGCC
GGACCTTGGGCTCCTTGTTCTGCCTCTTGCGGCGGAGGATCTCAGTCCAGAAGCGTGTACTGCATCAGCT
CCGATGGCGCCGGAATCCAAGAGGCTGTGGAAGAGGCTGAATGTGCCGGCCTGCCTGGAAAGCCTCCTGC
CATTCAGGCTTGCAACCTGCAGAGATGTGCCGCTTGGAGCCCTGAGCCTTGGGGCGAATGTTCTGTGTCT
TGTGGCGTGGGCGTCAGAAAGCGGAGCGTGACATGCAGAGGCGAGAGAGGATCTCTGCTGCACACAGCCG
CCTGCAGCCTGGAAGATAGACCTCCTCTGACCGAGCCTTGCGTGCACGAGGATTGTCCTCTGCTGTCTGA
TCAGGCCTGGCACGTTGGAACATGGGGCCTGTGTAGCAAGAGCTGTAGCAGCGGAACCCGGCGGAGACAA
GTGATCTGTGCCATCGGACCTCCAAGCCACTGTGGAAGCCTGCAGCACAGCAAGCCCGTGGATGTGGAAC
CTTGCAACACCCAGCCTTGCCAT
